>Addgene plasmid #127441 | pGas-miRFP670nano | addgene full sequence | sequence record 250416 | Addgene NGS Result
TGGAGGTCGCTGAGTAGTGCGCGAGCAAAATTTAAGCTACAACAAGGCAAGGCTTGACCGACAATTGCAT
GAAGAATCTGCTTAGGGTTAGGCGTTTTGCGCTGCTTCGCGATGTACGGGCCAGATATACGCGTTGACAT
TGATTATTGACTAGTTATTAATAGTAATCAATTACGGGGTCATTAGTTCATAGCCCATATATGGAGTTCC
GCGTTACATAACTTACGGTAAATGGCCCGCCTGGCTGACCGCCCAACGACCCCCGCCCATTGACGTCAAT
AATGACGTATGTTCCCATAGTAACGCCAATAGGGACTTTCCATTGACGTCAATGGGTGGAGTATTTACGG
TAAACTGCCCACTTGGCAGTACATCAAGTGTATCATATGCCAAGTACGCCCCCTATTGACGTCAATGACG
GTAAATGGCCCGCCTGGCATTATGCCCAGTACATGACCTTATGGGACTTTCCTACTTGGCAGTACATCTA
CGTATTAGTCATCGCTATTACCATGGTGATGCGGTTTTGGCAGTACATCAATGGGCGTGGATAGCGGTTT
GACTCACGGGGATTTCCAAGTCTCCACCCCATTGACGTCAATGGGAGTTTGTTTTGGCACCAAAATCAAC
GGGACTTTCCAAAATGTCGTAACAACTCCGCCCCATTGACGCAAATGGGCGGTAGGCGTGTACGGTGGGA
GGTCTATATAAGCAGAGCTCTCTGGCTAACTAGAGAACCCACTGCTTACTGGCTTATCGAAATTAATACG
ACTCACTATAGGGAGACCCAAGCTGGCTAGCATGGGCTGCCTCGGCAACAGTAAGACCGAGGACCAGCGC
AACGAGGAGAAGGCGCAGCGCGAGGCCAACAAAAAGATCGAGAAGCAGCTGCAGAAGGACAAGCAGGTCT
ACCGGGCCACGCACCGCCTGCTGCTGCTGGGTGCTGGAGAGTCTGGCAAAAGCACCATTGTGAAGCAGAT
GAGGATTCTACATGTTAATGGGTTTAACGGAGAGGGATCCGGTGGGGGAGGCAGCATGGCAAACCTGGAC
AAGATGCTGAATACCACAGTAACAGAGGTGCGGCAGTTCCTGCAGGTGGACAGAGTGTGCGTGTTCCAGT
TTGAGGAGGATTATAGCGGAGTGGTGGTGGTGGAGGCCGTGGACGATAGGTGGATCTCCATCCTGAAGAC
CCAGGTGCGGGATAGATACTTCATGGAGACAAGGGGCGAGGAGTATTCTCACGGCCGCTACCAGGCCATC
GCCGACATCTACACCGCAAACCTGACAGAGTGCTACAGGGATCTGCTGACACAGTTTCAGGTGAGAGCAA
TCCTGGCCGTGCCCATCCTGCAGGGCAAGAAGCTGTGGGGCCTGTTGGTGGCACACCAGCTGGCGGCCCC
TAGACAGTGGCAGACCTGGGAGATCGACTTTCTGAAGCAGCAGGCCGTGGTGGTGGGCATCGCCATCCAG
CAGAGCGGAGGTGGCGGGAGCACCGGTGATGGTGAGAAGGCCACCAAAGTGCAGGACATCAAAAACAACC
TGAAGGAGGCCATTGAAACCATTGTGGCCGCCATGAGCAACCTGGTGCCCCCCGTGGAGCTGGCCAACCC
TGAGAACCAGTTCAGAGTGGACTACATTCTGAGCGTGATGAACGTGCCAAACTTTGACTTCCCACCTGAA
TTCTATGAGCATGCCAAGGCTCTGTGGGAGGATGAGGGAGTTCGTGCCTGCTACGAGCGCTCCAACGAGT
ACCAGCTGATCGACTGTGCCCAGTACTTCCTGGACAAGATTGATGTGATCAAGCAGGCCGAGTACATGCC
GACTGAGCAGGACCTGCTTCGCTGCCGCGTCCTGACCTCTGGAATCTTTGAGACCAAGTTCCAGGTGGAC
AAAGTCAACTTCCACATGTTCGATGTGGGCGGCCAGCGCGATGAACGCCGCAAGTGGATTCAGTGCTTCA
ATGATGTGACTGCCATCATCTTCGTGGTGGCCAGCAGCAGCTACAACATGGTCATCCGGGAGGACAACCA
GACCAACCGTCTGCAGGAGGCTCTGAACCTCTTCAAGAGCATCTGGAACAACAGATGGCTGCGTACCATC
TCTGTGATCCTCTTCCTCAACAAGCAAGATCTGCTTGCTGAGAAGGTCCTCGCTGGGAAATCGAAGATTG
AGGACTACTTTCCAGAGTTCGCTCGCTACACCACTCCTGAGGATGCGACTCCCGAGCCCGGAGAGGACCC
ACGCGTGACCCGGGCCAAGTACTTCATCCGGGATGAGTTTCTGAGAATCAGCACTGCTAGTGGAGATGGA
CGTCACTACTGCTACCCTCACTTTACCTGCGCCGTGGACACTGAGAACATCCGCCGTGTCTTCAACGACT
GCCGTGACATCATCCAGCGCATGCATCTTCGCCAATACGAGCTGCTCTAAGCGGCCGCTCGAGTCTAGAG
GGCCCGTTTAAACCCGCTGATCAGCCTCGACTGTGCCTTCTAGTTGCCAGCCATCTGTTGTTTGCCCCTC
CCCCGTGCCTTCCTTGACCCTGGAAGGTGCCACTCCCACTGTCCTTTCCTAATAAAATGAGGAAATTGCA
TCGCATTGTCTGAGTAGGTGTCATTCTATTCTGGGGGGTGGGGTGGGGCAGGACAGCAAGGGGGAGGATT
GGGAAGACAATAGCAGGCATGCTGGGGATGCGGTGGGCTCTATGGCTTCTGAGGCGGAAAGAACCAGCTG
GGGCTCTAGGGGGTATCCCC
[124 nt withheld, positions 2751-2874]
C
[91 nt withheld, positions 2876-2966]
A
[49 nt withheld, positions 2968-3016]
CCTTTGACGTTGGAGTCCACGTTCTTT
[37 nt withheld, positions 3044-3080]
ACCCTATCTCGGTCTATTCTTTTGATTTATAAGGGATTTTGCCGATTTCGGCCTATTGGTTAAAAAATGA
GCTGATTTAACAAAAATTTAACGCGAATTAATTCTGTGGAATGTGTGTCAGTTAGGGTGTGGAAAGTCCC
CAGGCTCCCCAGCAGGCAGAAGTATGCAAAGCATGCATCTCAATTAGTCAGCAACCAGGTGTGGAAAGTC
CCCAGGCTCCCCAGCAGGCAGAAGTATGCAAAGCATGCATCTCAATTAGTCAGCAACCATAGTCCCGCCC
CTAACTCCGCCCATCCCGCCCCTAACTCCGCCCAGTTCCGCCCATTCTCCGCCCCATGGCTGACTAATTT
TTTTTATTTATGCAGAGGCCGAGGCCGCCTCTGCCTCTGAGCTATTCCAGAAGTAGTGAGGAGGCTTTTT
TGGAGGCCTAGGCTTTTGCAAAAAGCTCCCGGGAGCTTGTATATCCATTTTCGGATCTGATCAAGAGACA
GGATGAGGATCGTTTCGCATGATTGAACAAGATGGATTGCACGCAGGTTCTCCGGCCGCTTGGGTGGAGA
GGCTATTCGGCTATGACTGGGCACAACAGACAATCGGCTGCTCTGATGCCGCCGTGTTCCGGCTGTCAGC
GCAGGGGCGCCCGGTTCTTTTTGTCAAGACCGACCTGTCCGGTGCCCTGAATGAACTGCAGGACGAGGCA
GCGCGGCTATCGTGGCTGGCCACGACGGGCGTTCCTTGCGCAGCTGTGCTCGACGTTGTCACTGAAGCGG
GAAGGGACTGGCTGCTATTGGGCGAAGTGCCGGGGCAGGATCTCCTGTCATCTCACCTTGCTCCTGCCGA
GAAAGTATCCATCATGGCTGATGCAATGCGGCGGCTGCATACGCTTGATCCGGCTACCTGCCCATTCGAC
CACCAAGCGAAACATCGCATCGAGCGAGCACGTACTCGGATGGAAGCCGGTCTTGTCGATCAGGATGATC
TGGACGAAGAGCATCAGGGGCTCGCGCCAGCCGAACTGTTCGCCAGGCTCAAGGCGCGCATGCCCGACGG
CGAGGATCTCGTCGTGACCCATGGCGATGCCTGCTTGCCGAATATCATGGTGGAAAATGGCCGCTTTTCT
GGATTCATCGACTGTGGCCGGCTGGGTGTGGCGGACCGCTATCAGGACATAGCGTTGGCTACCCGTGATA
TTGCTGAAGAGCTTGGCGGCGAATGGGCTGACCGCTTCCTCGTGCTTTACGGTATCGCCGCTCCCGATTC
GCAGCGCATCGCCTTCTATCGCCTTCTTGACGAGTTCTTCTGAGCGGGACTCTGGGGTTCGAAATGACCG
ACCAAGCGACGCCCAACCTGCCATCACGAGATTTCGATTCCACCGCCGCCTTCTATGAAAGGTTGGGCTT
CGGAATCGTTTTCCGGGACGCCGGCTGGATGATCCTCCAGCGCGGGGATCTCATGCTGGAGTTCTTCGCC
CACCCCAACTTGTTTATTGCAGCTTATAATGGTTACAAATAAAGCAATAGCATCACAAATTTCACAAATA
AAGCATTTTTTTCACTGCATTCTAGTTGTGGTTTGTCCAAACTCATCAATGTATCTTATCATGTCTGTAT
ACCGTCGACCTCTAGCTAGAGCTTGGCGTAATCATGGTCATAGCTGTTTCCTGTGTGAAATTGTTATCCG
CTCACAATTCCACACAACATACGAGCCGGAAGCATAAAGTGTAAAGCCTGGGGTGCCTAATGAGTGAGCT
AACTCACATTAATTGCGTTGCGCTCACTGCCCGCTTTCCAGTCGGGAAACCTGTCGTGCCAGCTGCATTA
ATGAATCGGCCAACGCGCGGGGAGAGGCGGTTTGCGTATTGGGCGCTCTTCCGCTTCCTCGCTCACTGAC
TCGCTGCGCTCGGTCGTTCGGCTGCGGCGAGCGGTATCAGCTCACTCAAAGGCGGTAATACGGTTATCCA
CAGAATCAGGGGATAACGCAGGAAAGAACATGTGAGCAAAAGGCCAGCAAAAGGCCAGGAACCGTAAAAA
GGCCGCGTTGCTGGCGTTTTTCCATAGGCTCCGCCCCCCTGACGAGCATCACAAAAATCGACGCTCAAGT
CAGAGGTGGCGAAACCCGACAGGACTATAAAGATACCAGGCGTTTCCCCCTGGAAGCTCCCTCGTGCGCT
CTCCTGTTCCGACCCTGCCGCTTACCGGATACCTGTCCGCCTTTCTCCCTTCGGGAAGCGTGGCGCTTTC
TCATAGCTCACGCTGTAGGTATCTCAGTTCGGTGTAGGTCGTTCGCTCCAAGCTGGGCTGTGTGCACGAA
CCCCCCGTTCAGCCCGACCGCTGCGCCTTATCCGGTAACTATCGTCTTGAGTCCAACCCGGTAAGACACG
ACTTATCGCCACTGGCAGCAGCCACTGGTAACAGGATTAGCAGAGCGAGGTATGTAGGCGGTGCTACAGA
GTTCTTGAAGTGGTGGCCTAACTACGGCTACACTAGAAGAACAGTATTTGGTATCTGCGCTCTGCTGAAG
CCAGTTACCTTCGGAAAAAGAGTTGGTAGCTCTTGATCCGGCAAACAAACCACCGCTGGTAGCGGTGGTT
TTTTTGTTTGCAAGCAGCAGATTACGCGCAGAAAAAAAGGATCTCAAGAAGATCCTTTGATCTTTTCTAC
GGGGTCTGACGCTCAGTGGAACGAAAACTCACGTTAAGGGATTTTGGTCATGAGATTATCAAAAAGGATC
TTCACCTAGATCCTTTTAAATTAAAAATGAAGTTTTAAATCAATCTAAAGTATATATGAGTAAACTTGGT
CTGACAGTTACCAATGCTTAATCAGTGAGGCACCTATCTCAGCGATCTGTCTATTTCGTTCATCCATAGT
TGCCTGACTCCCCGTCGTGTAGATAACTACGATACGGGAGGGCTTACCATCTGGCCCCAGTGCTGCAATG
ATACCGCGAGACCCACGCTCACCGGCTCCAGATTTATCAGCAATAAACCAGCCAGCCGGAAGGGCCGAGC
GCAGAAGTGGTCCTGCAACTTTATCCGCCTCCATCCAGTCTATTAATTGTTGCCGGGAAGCTAGAGTAAG
TAGTTCGCCAGTTAATAGTTTGCGCAACGTTGTTGCCATTGCTACAGGCATCGTGGTGTCACGCTCGTCG
TTTGGTATGGCTTCATTCAGCTCCGGTTCCCAACGATCAAGGCGAGTTACATGATCCCCCATGTTGTGCA
AAAAAGCGGTTAGCTCCTTCGGTCCTCCGATCGTTGTCAGAAGTAAGTTGGCCGCAGTGTTATCACTCAT
GGTTATGGCAGCACTGCATAATTCTCTTACTGTCATGCCATCCGTAAGATGCTTTTCTGTGACTGGTGAG
TACTCAACCAAGTCATTCTGAGAATAGTGTATGCGGCGACCGAGTTGCTCTTGCCCGGCGTCAATACGGG
ATAATACCGCGCCACATAGCAGAACTTTAAAAGTGCTCATCATTGGAAAACGTTCTTCGGGGCGAAAACT
CTCAAGGATCTTACCGCTGTTGAGATCCAGTTCGATGTAACCCACTCGTGCACCCAACTGATCTTCAGCA
TCTTTTACTTTCACCAGCGTTTCTGGGTGAGCAAAAACAGGAAGGCAAAATGCCGCAAAAAAGGGAATAA
GGGCGACACGGAAATGTTGAATACTCATACTCTTCCTTTTTCAATATTATTGAAGCATTTATCAGGGTTA
TTGTCTCATGAGCGGATACATATTTGAATGTATTTAGAAAAATAAACAAATAGGGGTTCCGCGCACATTT
CCCCGAAAAGTGCCACCTGACGTCGACGGATCGGGAGATCTCCCGATCCCCTATGGTGCACTCTCAGTAC
AATCTGCTCTGATGCCGCATAGTTAAGCCAGTATCTGCTCCCTGCTTGTGTGT
Features (pLannotate 1.2.2; 22 found; start..end, strand, type, name):
    136..515     +  enhancer       CMV enhancer: human cytomegalovirus immediate early enhancer
    516..719     +  promoter       CMV promoter: human cytomegalovirus (CMV) immediate early promoter
    715..748     +  LTR            5' LTR (truncated) (fragment): truncated 5' long terminal repeat (LTR) from HIV-1
    764..782     +  promoter       T7 promoter: promoter for bacteriophage T7 RNA polymerase
    847..1014    +  CDS            gpaB (fragment): GPA2_DICDI - Experimental evidence at protein level: Swiss-Prot protein existence level 1. Guanine nucleotide-binding proteins (G proteins) are involved as modulators or transducers in various transmembrane signaling systems. G alpha-2 is required for the early aggregation process and most of the known cAMP receptor-mediated responses (PubMed:2539262). Interacts with downstream effector gflB, a Rap guanine nucleotide exchange factor, to regulate the balance between Ras and Rap signaling at the leading edge of chemotaxing cells (PubMed:27237792). From Dictyostelium discoideum (Slime mold).
   1036..1476    +  CDS            miRFP670nano: miRFP670nano is a basic (constitutively fluorescent) near ir fluorescent protein published in 2019, derived from Nostoc punctiforme. It has very low acid sensitivity. It requires the cofactor biliverdin for fluorescence.
   1696..2418    +  CDS            gpaD (fragment): GPA4_DICDI - Experimental evidence at protein level: Swiss-Prot protein existence level 1. Guanine nucleotide-binding proteins (G proteins) are involved as modulators or transducers in various transmembrane signaling systems. G alpha-4 plays a role in morphogenesis of the multicellular structure. From Dictyostelium discoideum (Slime mold).
   2481..2705    +  polyA_signal   bGH poly(A) signal: bovine growth hormone polyadenylation signal
   2709..2730    +  promoter       SV40 promoter (fragment): SV40 enhancer and early promoter
   2751..3179    +  rep_origin     f1 ori (sequence partly withheld): f1 bacteriophage origin of replication; arrow indicates direction of (+) strand synthesis
   3193..3522    +  promoter       SV40 promoter: SV40 enhancer and early promoter
   3589..4380    +  CDS            neo: KKA2_KLEPN - Also known as kan, nptII. Experimental evidence at protein level: Swiss-Prot protein existence level 1. Resistance to kanamycin, neomycin, paromomycin, ribostamycin, butirosin and gentamicin B. From Klebsiella pneumoniae.
   4404..4562    +  CDS            ble (fragment): BLE_KLEPN - Experimental evidence at protein level: Swiss-Prot protein existence level 1. Binding protein with a strong affinity to the bleomycin family of antibiotics. Binds to CL990; an antimitotic-antibiotic compound. From Klebsiella pneumoniae.
   4557..4678    +  polyA_signal   SV40 poly(A) signal: SV40 polyadenylation signal
   4751..4767    -  protein_bind   lac operator: The lac repressor binds to the lac operator to inhibit transcription in E. coli. This inhibition can be relieved by adding lactose or isopropyl-β-D-thiogalactopyranoside (IPTG). lac repressor encoded by lacI
   4775..4805    -  promoter       lac promoter: promoter for the E. coli lac operon
   4820..4841    -  protein_bind   CAP binding site: CAP binding activates transcription in the presence of cAMP. E. coli catabolite activator protein
   4854..4946    -  CDS            lacI (fragment): lac repressor; lacI; The lac repressor binds to the lac operator to inhibit transcription in E. coli. This inhibition can be relieved by adding lactose or isopropyl-β-D-thiogalactopyranoside (IPTG).
   5129..5717    -  rep_origin     ori: high-copy-number ColE1/pMB1/pBR322/pUC origin of replication
   5888..6748    -  CDS            AmpR: β-lactamase; bla; confers resistance to ampicillin, carbenicillin, and related antibiotics
   6749..6853    -  promoter       AmpR promoter: bla
   6912..6964    -  misc_feature   bom (fragment): basis of mobility region from pBR322
