[The description below was written by a language model from this plasmid's Addgene catalogue record and pLannotate feature annotations shown in this document.]
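Description:
pGas-miRFP670nano is a mammalian expression plasmid of about 7 kb built on a pcDNA backbone. It encodes the rat G protein alpha-s subunit carrying an internal miRFP670nano tag. It is propagated in E. coli from a high-copy ColE1/pUC-type origin under ampicillin selection (AmpR with its bla promoter). It also carries an f1 origin, which allows single-stranded DNA production. An SV40 early promoter drives a neo (nptII) cassette ending in an SV40 polyadenylation signal, which provides the standard means of G418 selection in mammalian cells. The short lac promoter/operator, lacI, ble and bom fragments appear to be backbone remnants with no stated function here.

The 1,626 bp fusion insert is expressed from the human CMV immediate-early enhancer and promoter and terminated by the bovine growth hormone polyadenylation signal. A T7 promoter lies just upstream of the coding region. In the feature table, the miRFP670nano coding sequence sits between two G-alpha segments, a short N-terminal one and a longer C-terminal one. This fits the catalogue description of an internal rather than terminal tag. The annotation software labelled these flanking segments as Dictyostelium G-alpha homologues, which most likely reflects similarity matching to conserved G-alpha sequence, since the catalogue gives the species as rat. A short hit labelled as an HIV-1 LTR fragment next to the CMV promoter is probably a similar matching artefact.

miRFP670nano is a small, constitutively fluorescent near-infrared protein derived from a Nostoc punctiforme cyanobacteriochrome, and it needs biliverdin as its chromophore. The construct lets G-alpha-s be visualised in mammalian cells in the near-infrared. It also illustrates the use of this compact protein as an internal tag suited to spectral multiplexing with visible-range fluorophores.
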