Addgene plasmid #127441: pGas-miRFP670nano
Purpose: G protein alpha-s internally tagged with miRFP670nano
Depositing lab: Vladislav Verkhusha. Depositing organization: University of Helsinki. Publication: Smallest near-infrared fluorescent protein evolved from cyanobacteriochrome as versatile tag for spectral multiplexing. Oliinyk OS, Shemetov AA, Pletnev S, Shcherbakova DM, Verkhusha VV. Nat Commun. 2019 Jan 17;10(1):279. doi: 10.1038/s41467-018-08050-8. PubMed 30655515.
Backbone
  Vector backbone: pcDNA
  Vector type: Mammalian Expression
Growth in bacteria
  Bacterial resistance: Ampicillin, 100 μg/mL
  Growth temperature: 37°C
  Growth strain: DH5alpha
  Copy number: High Copy
Gene/Insert
  Gene/Insert name: G protein alpha-s-miRFP670nano
  Species: R. norvegicus (rat), Synthetic
  Insert size (bp): 1626
  Promoter: CMV
  Cloning method: Unknown
  Sequencing primers: 5′ CMV Forward; 3′ BGH Reverse
Terms and licenses: Academic/Nonprofit Terms; Industry Terms: Not Available to Industry
How to cite: pGas-miRFP670nano was a gift from Vladislav Verkhusha (Addgene plasmid # 127441 ; http://n2t.net/addgene:127441 ; RRID:Addgene_127441)
