>Addgene plasmid #127441 | pGas-miRFP670nano | depositor partial sequence | sequence record 243910 | pGas-miRFP670nano Partial Sequence
GGCTAGCATGGGCTGCCTCGGCAACAGTAAGACCGAGGACCAGCGCAACGAGGAGAAGGCGCAGCGCGAG
GCCAACAAAAAGATCGAGAAGCAGCTGCAGAAGGACAAGCAGGTCTACCGGGCCACGCACCGCCTGCTGC
TGCTGGGTGCTGGAGAGTCTGGCAAAAGCACCATTGTGAAGCAGATGAGGATTCTACATGTTAATGGGTT
TAACGGAGAGGGATCCGGTGGGGGAGGCAGCATGGCAAACCTGGACAAGATGCTGAATACCACAGTAACA
GAGGTGCGGCAGTTCCTGCAGGTGGACAGAGTGTGCGTGTTCCAGTTTGAGGAGGATTATAGCGGAGTGG
TGGTGGTGGAGGCCGTGGACGATAGGTGGATCTCCATCCTGAAGACCCAGGTGCGGGATAGATACTTCAT
GGAGACAAGGGGCGAGGAGTATTCTCACGGCCGCTACCAGGCCATCGCCGACATCTACACCGCAAACCTG
ACAGAGTGCTACAGGGATCTGCTGACACAGTTTCAGGTGAGAGCAATCCTGGCCGTGCCCATCCTGCAGG
GCAAGAAGCTGTGGGGCCTGTTGGTGGCACACCAGCTGGCGGCCCCTAGACAGTGGCAGACCTGGGAGAT
CGACTTTCTGAAGCAGCAGGCCGTGGTGGTGGGCATCGCCATCCAGCAGAGCGGAGGTGGCGGGAGCACC
GGTGATGGTGAGAAGGCCACCAAAGTGCAGGACATCAAAAACAACCTGAAGGAGGCCATTGAAACCATTG
TGGCCGCCATGAGCAACCTGGTGCCCCCCGTGGAGCTGGCCAACCCTGAGAACCAGTTCAGAGTGGACTA
CATTCTGAGCGTGATGAACGTGCCAAACTTTGACTTCCCACCTGAATTCTATGAGCATGCCAAGGCTCTG
TGGGAGGATGAGGGAGTTCGTGCCTGCTACGAGCGCTCCAACGAGTACCAGCTGATCGACTGTGCCCAGT
ACTTCCTGGACAAGATTGATGTGATCAAGCAGGCCGAGTACATGCCGACTGAGCAGGACCTGCTTCGCTG
CCGCGTCCTGACCTCTGGAATCTTTGAGACCAAGTTCCAGGTGGACAAAGTCAACTTCCACATGTTCGAT
GTGGGCGGCCAGCGCGATGAACGCCGCAAGTGGATTCAGTGCTTCAATGATGTGACTGCCATCATCTTCG
TGGTGGCCAGCAGCAGCTACAACATGGTCATCCGGGAGGACAACCAGACCAACCGTCTGCAGGAGGCTCT
GAACCTCTTCAAGAGCATCTGGAACAACAGATGGCTGCGTACCATCTCTGTGATCCTCTTCCTCAACAAG
CAAGATCTGCTTGCTGAGAAGGTCCTCGCTGGGAAATCGAAGATTGAGGACTACTTTCCAGAGTTCGCTC
GCTACACCACTCCTGAGGATGCGACTCCCGAGCCCGGAGAGGACCCACGCGTGACCCGGGCCAAGTACTT
CATCCGGGATGAGTTTCTGAGAATCAGCACTGCTAGTGGAGATGGACGTCACTACTGCTACCCTCACTTT
ACCTGCGCCGTGGACACTGAGAACATCCGCCGTGTCTTCAACGACTGCCGTGACATCATCCAGCGCATGC
ATCTTCGCCAATACGAGCTGCTCTAAGCGGCCGCTCGAGTCTAGAGGGCCCGTTTAAACCC
